>Addgene plasmid #100775 | HA-CPI-17-wt-NES | addgene full sequence | sequence record 193158 | Addgene NGS Result
GCGATGTACGGGCCAGATATACGCGTTGACATTGATTATTGACTAGTTATTAATAGTAATCAATTACGGG
GTCATTAGTTCATAGCCCATATATGGAGTTCCGCGTTACATAACTTACGGTAAATGGCCCGCCTGGCTGA
CCGCCCAACGACCCCCGCCCATTGACGTCAATAATGACGTATGTTCCCATAGTAACGCCAATAGGGACTT
TCCATTGACGTCAATGGGTGGAGTATTTACGGTAAACTGCCCACTTGGCAGTACATCAAGTGTATCATAT
GCCAAGTACGCCCCCTATTGACGTCAATGACGGTAAATGGCCCGCCTGGCATTATGCCCAGTACATGACC
TTATGGGACTTTCCTACTTGGCAGTACATCTACGTATTAGTCATCGCTATTACCATGGTGATGCGGTTTT
GGCAGTACATCAATGGGCGTGGATAGCGGTTTGACTCACGGGGATTTCCAAGTCTCCACCCCATTGACGT
CAATGGGAGTTTGTTTTGGCACCAAAATCAACGGGACTTTCCAAAATGTCGTAACAACTCCGCCCCATTG
ACGCAAATGGGCGGTAGGCGTGTACGGTGGGAGGTCTATATAAGCAGAGCTCTCTGGCTAACTAGAGAAC
CCACTGCTTACTGGCTTATCGAAATTAATACGACTCACTATAGGGAGACCCAAGCTTGGTACCATGGCGT
ACCCATACGATGTTCCAGATTACGCCGGATCCATCGATGTCGACGAATTCATGGCAGCTCAGCGGCTGGG
CAAGCGCGTGCTGAGCAAGCTGCAGTCTCCATCGCGGGCCCGCGGGCCAGGGGGCAGTCCCGGGGGGCTG
CAGAAGCGGCACGCGCGCGTCACCGTCAAGTATGACCGGCGGGAGCTGCAGCGGCGGCTGGACGTGGAGA
AGTGGATCGACGGGCGCCTGGAGGAGCTGTACCGCGGCATGGAGGCAGACATGCCCGATGAGATCAACAT
TGATGAATTGTTGGAGTTAGAGAGTGAAGAGGAGAGAAGCCGGAAAATCCAGGGACTCCTGAAGTCATGT
GGGAAACCTGTCGAGGACTTCATCCAGGAGCTGCTGGCAAAGCTTCAAGGCCTCCACAGGCAGCCCGGCC
TCCGCCAGCCAAGCCCCTCCCACGACGGCAGCCTCAGCCCCCTCCAGGACCGGGCCCGGACTGCTCACCC
CCTGGCCCTGAGCTGGCCGGCCTGGACATCGGCAGCTGACTCGAGCATGCATCTAGAGGGCCCTATTCTA
TAGTGTCACCTAAATGCTAGAGCTCGCTGATCAGCCTCGACTGTGCCTTCTAGTTGCCAGCCATCTGTTG
TTTGCCCCTCCCCCGTGCCTTCCTTGACCCTGGAAGGTGCCACTCCCACTGTCCTTTCCTAATAAAATGA
GGAAATTGCATCGCATTGTCTGAGTAGGTGTCATTCTATTCTGGGGGGTGGGGTGGGGCAGGACAGCAAG
GGGGAGGATTGGGAAGACAATAGCAGGCATGCTGGGGATGCGGTGGGCTCTATGGCTTCTGAGGCGGAAA
GAACCAGCTGGGGCTCTAGGGGGTATCCCC
[124 nt withheld, positions 1571-1694]
C
[91 nt withheld, positions 1696-1786]
A
[49 nt withheld, positions 1788-1836]
CCTTTGACGTTGGAGTCCACGTTCTTT
[37 nt withheld, positions 1864-1900]
ACCCTATCTCGGTCTATTCTTTTGATTTATAAGGGATTTTGCCGATTTCGGCCTATTGGTTAAAAAATGA
GCTGATTTAACAAAAATTTAACGCGAATTAATTCTGTGGAATGTGTGTCAGTTAGGGTGTGGAAAGTCCC
CAGGCTCCCCAGCAGGCAGAAGTATGCAAAGCATGCATCTCAATTAGTCAGCAACCAGGTGTGGAAAGTC
CCCAGGCTCCCCAGCAGGCAGAAGTATGCAAAGCATGCATCTCAATTAGTCAGCAACCATAGTCCCGCCC
CTAACTCCGCCCATCCCGCCCCTAACTCCGCCCAGTTCCGCCCATTCTCCGCCCCATGGCTGACTAATTT
TTTTTATTTATGCAGAGGCCGAGGCCGCCTCTGCCTCTGAGCTATTCCAGAAGTAGTGAGGAGGCTTTTT
TGGAGGCCTAGGCTTTTGCAAAAAGCTCCCGGGAGCTTGTATATCCATTTTCGGATCTGATCAAGAGACA
GGATGAGGATCGTTTCGCATGATTGAACAAGATGGATTGCACGCAGGTTCTCCGGCCGCTTGGGTGGAGA
GGCTATTCGGCTATGACTGGGCACAACAGACAATCGGCTGCTCTGATGCCGCCGTGTTCCGGCTGTCAGC
GCAGGGGCGCCCGGTTCTTTTTGTCAAGACCGACCTGTCCGGTGCCCTGAATGAACTGCAGGACGAGGCA
GCGCGGCTATCGTGGCTGGCCACGACGGGCGTTCCTTGCGCAGCTGTGCTCGACGTTGTCACTGAAGCGG
GAAGGGACTGGCTGCTATTGGGCGAAGTGCCGGGGCAGGATCTCCTGTCATCTCACCTTGCTCCTGCCGA
GAAAGTATCCATCATGGCTGATGCAATGCGGCGGCTGCATACGCTTGATCCGGCTACCTGCCCATTCGAC
CACCAAGCGAAACATCGCATCGAGCGAGCACGTACTCGGATGGAAGCCGGTCTTGTCGATCAGGATGATC
TGGACGAAGAGCATCAGGGGCTCGCGCCAGCCGAACTGTTCGCCAGGCTCAAGGCGCGCATGCCCGACGG
CGAGGATCTCGTCGTGACCCATGGCGATGCCTGCTTGCCGAATATCATGGTGGAAAATGGCCGCTTTTCT
GGATTCATCGACTGTGGCCGGCTGGGTGTGGCGGACCGCTATCAGGACATAGCGTTGGCTACCCGTGATA
TTGCTGAAGAGCTTGGCGGCGAATGGGCTGACCGCTTCCTCGTGCTTTACGGTATCGCCGCTCCCGATTC
GCAGCGCATCGCCTTCTATCGCCTTCTTGACGAGTTCTTCTGAGCGGGACTCTGGGGTTCGAAATGACCG
ACCAAGCGACGCCCAACCTGCCATCACGAGATTTCGATTCCACCGCCGCCTTCTATGAAAGGTTGGGCTT
CGGAATCGTTTTCCGGGACGCCGGCTGGATGATCCTCCAGCGCGGGGATCTCATGCTGGAGTTCTTCGCC
CACCCCAACTTGTTTATTGCAGCTTATAATGGTTACAAATAAAGCAATAGCATCACAAATTTCACAAATA
AAGCATTTTTTTCACTGCATTCTAGTTGTGGTTTGTCCAAACTCATCAATGTATCTTATCATGTCTGTAT
ACCGTCGACCTCTAGCTAGAGCTTGGCGTAATCATGGTCATAGCTGTTTCCTGTGTGAAATTGTTATCCG
CTCACAATTCCACACAACATACGAGCCGGAAGCATAAAGTGTAAAGCCTGGGGTGCCTAATGAGTGAGCT
AACTCACATTAATTGCGTTGCGCTCACTGCCCGCTTTCCAGTCGGGAAACCTGTCGTGCCAGCTGCATTA
ATGAATCGGCCAACGCGCGGGGAGAGGCGGTTTGCGTATTGGGCGCTCTTCCGCTTCCTCGCTCACTGAC
TCGCTGCGCTCGGTCGTTCGGCTGCGGCGAGCGGTATCAGCTCACTCAAAGGCGGTAATACGGTTATCCA
CAGAATCAGGGGATAACGCAGGAAAGAACATGTGAGCAAAAGGCCAGCAAAAGGCCAGGAACCGTAAAAA
GGCCGCGTTGCTGGCGTTTTTCCATAGGCTCCGCCCCCCTGACGAGCATCACAAAAATCGACGCTCAAGT
CAGAGGTGGCGAAACCCGACAGGACTATAAAGATACCAGGCGTTTCCCCCTGGAAGCTCCCTCGTGCGCT
CTCCTGTTCCGACCCTGCCGCTTACCGGATACCTGTCCGCCTTTCTCCCTTCGGGAAGCGTGGCGCTTTC
TCATAGCTCACGCTGTAGGTATCTCAGTTCGGTGTAGGTCGTTCGCTCCAAGCTGGGCTGTGTGCACGAA
CCCCCCGTTCAGCCCGACCGCTGCGCCTTATCCGGTAACTATCGTCTTGAGTCCAACCCGGTAAGACACG
ACTTATCGCCACTGGCAGCAGCCACTGGTAACAGGATTAGCAGAGCGAGGTATGTAGGCGGTGCTACAGA
GTTCTTGAAGTGGTGGCCTAACTACGGCTACACTAGAAGAACAGTATTTGGTATCTGCGCTCTGCTGAAG
CCAGTTACCTTCGGAAAAAGAGTTGGTAGCTCTTGATCCGGCAAACAAACCACCGCTGGTAGCGGTGGTT
TTTTTGTTTGCAAGCAGCAGATTACGCGCAGAAAAAAAGGATCTCAAGAAGATCCTTTGATCTTTTCTAC
GGGGTCTGACGCTCAGTGGAACGAAAACTCACGTTAAGGGATTTTGGTCATGAGATTATCAAAAAGGATC
TTCACCTAGATCCTTTTAAATTAAAAATGAAGTTTTAAATCAATCTAAAGTATATATGAGTAAACTTGGT
CTGACAGTTACCAATGCTTAATCAGTGAGGCACCTATCTCAGCGATCTGTCTATTTCGTTCATCCATAGT
TGCCTGACTCCCCGTCGTGTAGATAACTACGATACGGGAGGGCTTACCATCTGGCCCCAGTGCTGCAATG
ATACCGCGAGACCCACGCTCACCGGCTCCAGATTTATCAGCAATAAACCAGCCAGCCGGAAGGGCCGAGC
GCAGAAGTGGTCCTGCAACTTTATCCGCCTCCATCCAGTCTATTAATTGTTGCCGGGAAGCTAGAGTAAG
TAGTTCGCCAGTTAATAGTTTGCGCAACGTTGTTGCCATTGCTACAGGCATCGTGGTGTCACGCTCGTCG
TTTGGTATGGCTTCATTCAGCTCCGGTTCCCAACGATCAAGGCGAGTTACATGATCCCCCATGTTGTGCA
AAAAAGCGGTTAGCTCCTTCGGTCCTCCGATCGTTGTCAGAAGTAAGTTGGCCGCAGTGTTATCACTCAT
GGTTATGGCAGCACTGCATAATTCTCTTACTGTCATGCCATCCGTAAGATGCTTTTCTGTGACTGGTGAG
TACTCAACCAAGTCATTCTGAGAATAGTGTATGCGGCGACCGAGTTGCTCTTGCCCGGCGTCAATACGGG
ATAATACCGCGCCACATAGCAGAACTTTAAAAGTGCTCATCATTGGAAAACGTTCTTCGGGGCGAAAACT
CTCAAGGATCTTACCGCTGTTGAGATCCAGTTCGATGTAACCCACTCGTGCACCCAACTGATCTTCAGCA
TCTTTTACTTTCACCAGCGTTTCTGGGTGAGCAAAAACAGGAAGGCAAAATGCCGCAAAAAAGGGAATAA
GGGCGACACGGAAATGTTGAATACTCATACTCTTCCTTTTTCAATATTATTGAAGCATTTATCAGGGTTA
TTGTCTCATGAGCGGATACATATTTGAATGTATTTAGAAAAATAAACAAATAGGGGTTCCGCGCACATTT
CCCCGAAAAGTGCCACCTGACGTCGACGGATCGGGAGATCTCCCGATCCCCTATGGTGCACTCTCAGTAC
AATCTGCTCTGATGCCGCATAGTTAAGCCAGTATCTGCTCCCTGCTTGTGTGTTGGAGGTCGCTGAGTAG
TGCGCGAGCAAAATTTAAGCTACAACAAGGCAAGGCTTGACCGACAATTGCATGAAGAATCTGCTTAGGG
TTAGGCGTTTTGCGCTGCTTC
Features (pLannotate 1.2.2; 22 found; start..end, strand, type, name):
     28..407     +  enhancer       CMV enhancer: human cytomegalovirus immediate early enhancer
    408..611     +  promoter       CMV promoter: human cytomegalovirus (CMV) immediate early promoter
    607..640     +  LTR            5' LTR (truncated) (fragment): truncated 5' long terminal repeat (LTR) from HIV-1
    656..674     +  promoter       T7 promoter: promoter for bacteriophage T7 RNA polymerase
    700..725     +  CDS            3xHA (fragment): three tandem HA epitope tags
    751..1191    +  CDS            PPP1R14A: PP14A_HUMAN - Also known as CPI17, PPP1INL. Experimental evidence at protein level: Swiss-Prot protein existence level 1. Inhibitor of PPP1CA. Has over 1000-fold higher inhibitory activity when phosphorylated, creating a molecular switch for regulating the phosphorylation status of PPP1CA substrates and smooth muscle contraction. From Homo sapiens (Human).
   1257..1275    -  promoter       SP6 promoter: promoter for bacteriophage SP6 RNA polymerase
   1301..1525    +  polyA_signal   bGH poly(A) signal: bovine growth hormone polyadenylation signal
   1529..1550    +  promoter       SV40 promoter (fragment): SV40 enhancer and early promoter
   1571..1999    +  rep_origin     f1 ori (sequence partly withheld): f1 bacteriophage origin of replication; arrow indicates direction of (+) strand synthesis
   2013..2342    +  promoter       SV40 promoter: SV40 enhancer and early promoter
   2409..3200    +  CDS            neo: KKA2_KLEPN - Also known as kan, nptII. Experimental evidence at protein level: Swiss-Prot protein existence level 1. Resistance to kanamycin, neomycin, paromomycin, ribostamycin, butirosin and gentamicin B. From Klebsiella pneumoniae.
   3224..3382    +  CDS            ble (fragment): BLE_KLEPN - Experimental evidence at protein level: Swiss-Prot protein existence level 1. Binding protein with a strong affinity to the bleomycin family of antibiotics. Binds to CL990; an antimitotic-antibiotic compound. From Klebsiella pneumoniae.
   3377..3498    +  polyA_signal   SV40 poly(A) signal: SV40 polyadenylation signal
   3571..3587    -  protein_bind   lac operator: The lac repressor binds to the lac operator to inhibit transcription in E. coli. This inhibition can be relieved by adding lactose or isopropyl-β-D-thiogalactopyranoside (IPTG). lac repressor encoded by lacI
   3595..3625    -  promoter       lac promoter: promoter for the E. coli lac operon
   3640..3661    -  protein_bind   CAP binding site: CAP binding activates transcription in the presence of cAMP. E. coli catabolite activator protein
   3674..3766    -  CDS            lacI (fragment): lac repressor; lacI; The lac repressor binds to the lac operator to inhibit transcription in E. coli. This inhibition can be relieved by adding lactose or isopropyl-β-D-thiogalactopyranoside (IPTG).
   3949..4537    -  rep_origin     ori: high-copy-number ColE1/pMB1/pBR322/pUC origin of replication
   4708..5568    -  CDS            AmpR: β-lactamase; bla; confers resistance to ampicillin, carbenicillin, and related antibiotics
   5569..5673    -  promoter       AmpR promoter: bla
   5732..5784    -  misc_feature   bom (fragment): basis of mobility region from pBR322
