[The description below was written by a language model from this plasmid's Addgene catalogue record and pLannotate feature annotations shown in this document.]
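Description:
HA-CPI-17-wt-NES is a mammalian expression plasmid built on the pcDNA3.1(+) backbone and designed to produce a cytosolically localized form of human CPI-17, the product of the PPP1R14A gene. The sequenced construct is about 5.9 kb. It is propagated in E. coli as a high-copy plasmid through a ColE1/pUC-type origin and selected with ampicillin via the β-lactamase gene. An f1 origin is also present. For mammalian cells, the backbone carries a neomycin phosphotransferase gene flanked by the SV40 early promoter and SV40 polyadenylation signal, which in principle permits G418 selection of stable transfectants.

The expression cassette uses the human cytomegalovirus immediate early enhancer and promoter and is terminated by the bovine growth hormone poly(A) signal. The insert of roughly 480 bp was cloned between BamHI and XhoI, both of which remain intact. It encodes wild-type CPI-17 with an N-terminal HA epitope; the annotation detects this as a partial match to a 3xHA element, consistent with a single HA tag, which allows detection by immunoblotting or immunofluorescence. The insert name indicates a nuclear export signal, which would account for the stated cytosolic targeting, although the NES is not annotated as a separate feature and its sequence origin is not given in the record. T7 and SP6 promoters flank the insert and serve as sequencing primer sites.

CPI-17 is a phosphorylation-dependent inhibitor of the protein phosphatase 1 catalytic subunit. This construct is suited to examining the effects of restricting the protein to the cytoplasm in transfected mammalian cells. Short annotated fragments such as the HIV-1 LTR, ble and lacI hits appear to be backbone remnants or incidental matches.
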