Addgene plasmid #100775: HA-CPI-17-wt-NES
Purpose: Mammalian expression of CPI-17 cytosolic
Depositing lab: Joseph Gordon. Depositing organization: University of Manitoba.
Backbone
  Vector backbone: pcDNA3.1(+)
  Backbone size w/o insert (bp): 5400
  Vector type: Mammalian Expression
Growth in bacteria
  Bacterial resistance: Ampicillin, 100 μg/mL
  Growth temperature: 37°C
  Growth strain: DH5alpha
  Copy number: High Copy
Gene/Insert
  Gene/Insert name: CPI-17-NES
  Species: H. sapiens (human)
  Insert size (bp): 480
  Entrez Gene: PPP1R14A (a.k.a. PPP1INL)
  Promoter: CMV
  Tag / fusion protein: HA (N terminal on insert)
  Cloning method: Restriction Enzyme; 5′ cloning site BamHI (not destroyed); 3′ cloning site XhoI (not destroyed)
  Sequencing primers: 5′ T7; 3′ Sp6
Terms and licenses: Academic/Nonprofit Terms; Industry Terms: Not Available to Industry
How to cite: HA-CPI-17-wt-NES was a gift from Joseph Gordon (Addgene plasmid # 100775 ; http://n2t.net/addgene:100775 ; RRID:Addgene_100775)
