>Addgene plasmid #100775 | HA-CPI-17-wt-NES | depositor partial sequence | sequence record 197627 | CPI-17 -NES(may miss a A in NES)
GGATCCATCGATGTCGACGAATTCATGGCAGCTCAGCGGCTGGGCAAGCGCGTGCTGAGCAAGCTGCAGT
CTCCATCGCGGGCCCGCGGGCCAGGGGGCAGTCCCGGGGGGCTGCAGAAGCGGCACGCGCGCGTCACCGT
CAAGTATGACCGGCGGGAGCTGCAGCGGCGGCTGGACGTGGAGAAGTGGATCGACGGGCGCCTGGAGGAG
CTGTACCGCGGCATGGAGGCAGACATGCCCGATGAGATCAACATTGATGAATTGTTGGAGTTAGAGAGTG
AAGAGGAGAGAAGCCGGAAAATCCAGGGACTCCTGAAGTCATGTGGGAAACCTGTCGAGGACTTCATCCA
GGAGCTGCTGGCAAAGCTTCAAGGCCTCCACAGGCAGCCCGGCCTCCGCCAGCCAAGCCCCTCCCACGAC
GGCAGCCTCAGCCCCCTCCAGGACCGGGCCCGGACTGCTCACCCCCTGGCCCTGAGCTGGCCGGCCTGGA
CATCGGCAGCTGACTCGAG
